>Addgene plasmid #163489 | AiP1051-pAAV-Synapsin promoter-oNigri-WPRE-hGHpA | addgene full sequence | sequence record 325468 | Addgene NGS Result
TGCGGTGGGCAGCGGAGGAGTCGTGTCGTGCCTGAGAGCGCAGGGTACCGCCGCCACCATGAAGAAGAAG
AGGAAGGTGGACAAGCACCACCTGCTGTCTACCCGGACCACAGCTCCTACAGACGGCAGCGATTTCAACT
CCGATAACGTGACCAAGAACCACCACGCCATCCTGATCGAGAGGGCCCTGGCCAGCGCCCTGGCCAGACC
TGGCCTGCTGCTGGAGACACACTTTCAGCCAATCTACCAGAGGGCTGACAGGCTGGGAGTGGACCTGTCT
GATTGCCCCAGCTTCTTCGTGGCTACCCAGAGGCTGCTGGCCCAGCACCACCAGCACGGAGCTGGACTGT
CTCCACGCAGCCTGGAGCAGTTCCACAGCGCCGTGAGGGTGTTTACACAGTGGTGTCACGTGAACAGGAG
AACCGCTCTGCCAGCCTCCGCTGACACATTCGTGCTGTTTGCTAGAAGCAACGCCCCCCACATCACCCTG
TCCACACTGCACATCTACGTGTGGGCCATCCGGAAGCTGCACCTGATCACCGGCCTGGTGGACCCAACAG
ATTCTCAGGCTGTGAAGCAGCACCTGAGCAGAATCAAGAAGCAGAAGATCGCCCAGTTCGACACCGCTCA
GGATCAGGCCGTGCCTCTGTCCGACGAGGATTACCGCACCGCTATGACACTGCTGATGGCCGACGATCAC
CCAATCTCTTGGAGGGACGCTACCCTGCTGGGACTGGCCTACCACACAATGCTGCGGCAGAGCGAGCTGG
TGCGCATCCAGCTGACCCACATCCAGCCACGCTCCGACGGCGATTGGACACTGGAGATCCCTTACACCAA
GACAAACAAGACCGGAAGGTCTGAGTACGTGACACTGCCCCACTACCTGATGCCTATCCTGCAGAGATAC
CTGAGCCTGTGCGGCGACCGCACCCTGACAGATCCAGGATACCTGTTCGTGCCACTGACCAGGAGCGGCG
TGCCCCGGCGCCAGAGAATGCACGTGACCTCCACACCCAGGGCCCCTTCTGGAGTGACCCCTAGGAGAAA
GACAAGAGGCGGAATCCAGTTTGCTCCAGTGGCTCCAGACGCTGTGACCGATTCCATCGCTGCTCCACCT
GACCCTGCTCCAATCTCTGAGGAGGTGCAGCCTGTGGCTCCAAAGCTGGTGGCCCGCACACTGAAGAAGA
TCGGCGAGAGGCTGGCCACCCACACAAGCTCCCCACAGGCTGATAGGGCTTACTCCGGACACTCTGCTAG
GGTGGGAAGAGCCATCCACCTGCTGGAGATCGGCGCTAGAAAGGAGGACATCGTGAAGGCCGGACGGTGG
AAGTCCGACATCATGTTTGAGCGGTACACCCGCCAGTACGACGTGAACGATGGCTACCTGGCTCAGATCA
GGCAGGCTGAGGACAGACACTGGCACGCTCAGACCGAGCCACCAGATTCTACAGGATGAGAATTCGATAT
CAAGCTTATCGATAATCAACCTCTGGATTACAAAATTTGTGAAAGATTGACTGGTATTCTTAACTATGTT
GCTCCTTTTACGCTATGTGGATACGCTGCTTTAATGCCTTTGTATCATGCTATTGCTTCCCGTATGGCTT
TCATTTTCTCCTCCTTGTATAAATCCTGGTTGCTGTCTCTTTATGAGGAGTTGTGGCCCGTTGTCAGGCA
ACGTGGCGTGGTGTGCACTGTGTTTGCTGACGCAACCCCCACTGGTTGGGGCATTGCCACCACCTGTCAG
CTCCTTTCCGGGACTTTCGCTTTCCCCCTCCCTATTGCCACGGCGGAACTCATCGCCGCCTGCCTTGCCC
GCTGCTGGACAGGGGCTCGGCTGTTGGGCACTGACAATTCCGTGGTGTTGTCGGGGAAATCATCGTCCTT
TCCTTGGCTGCTCGCCTATGTTGCCACCTGGATTCTGCGCGGGACGTCCTTCTGCTACGTCCCTTCGGCC
CTCAATCCAGCGGACCTTCCTTCCCGCGGCCTGCTGCCGGCTCTGCGGCCTCTTCCGCGTCTTCGCCTTC
GCCCTCAGACGAGTCGGATCTCCCTTTGGGCCGCCTCCCCGCATCGATACCGAGCGCTGCTCGAGAGATC
TACGGGTGGCATCCCTGTGACCCCTCCCCAGTGCCTCTCCTGGCCCTGGAAGTTGCCACTCCAGTGCCCA
CCAGCCTTGTCCTAATAAAATTAAGTTGCATCATTTTGTCTGACTAGGTGTCCTTCTATAATATTATGGG
GTGGAGGGGGGTGGTATGGAGCAAGGGGCAAGTTGGGAAGACAACCTGTAGGGCCTGCGGGGTCTATTGG
GAACCAAGCTGGAGTGCAGTGGCACAATCTTGGCTCACTGCAATCTCCGCCTCCTGGGTTCAAGCGATTC
TCCTGCCTCAGCCTCCCGAGTTGTTGGGATTCCAGGCATGCATGACCAGGCTCAGCTAATTTTTGTTTTT
TTGGTAGAGACGGGGTTTCACCATATTGGCCAGGCTGGTCTCCAACTCCTAATCTCAGGTGATCTACCCA
CCTTGGCCTCCCAAATTGCTGGGATTACAGGCGTGAACCACTGCTCCCTTCCCTGTCCTTCTGATTTTGT
AGGTAACCACGTGCGGACCGAGCGGCCGCAGGAACCCCTAGTGATGGAGTTGGCCACTCCCTCTCTGCGC
GCTCGCTCGCTCACTGAGGCCGGGCGACCAAAGGTCGCCCGACGCCCGGGCTTTGCCCGGGCGGCCTCAG
TGAGCGAGCGAGCGCGCAGCTGCCTGCAGGGGCGCCTGATGCGGTATTTTCTCCTTACGCATCTGTGCGG
TATTTCACACCGCATA
[95 nt withheld, positions 2817-2911]
T
[46 nt withheld, positions 2913-2958]
C
[141 nt withheld, positions 2960-3100]
CCTTTGACGTTGGAGTCCACGTTCTTT
[37 nt withheld, positions 3128-3164]
ACTCTATCTCGGGCTATTCTTTTGATTTATAAGGGATTTTGCCGATTTCGGTCTATTGGTTAAAAAATGA
GCTGATTTAACAAAAATTTAACGCGAATTTTAACAAAATATTAACGTTTACAATTTTATGGTGCACTCTC
AGTACAATCTGCTCTGATGCCGCATAGTTAAGCCAGCCCCGACACCCGCCAACACCCGCTGACGCGCCCT
GACGGGCTTGTCTGCTCCCGGCATCCGCTTACAGACAAGCTGTGACCGTCTCCGGGAGCTGCATGTGTCA
GAGGTTTTCACCGTCATCACCGAAACGCGCGAGACGAAAGGGCCTCGTGATACGCCTATTTTTATAGGTT
AATGTCATGATAATAATGGTTTCTTAGACGTCAGGTGGCACTTTTCGGGGAAATGTGCGCGGAACCCCTA
TTTGTTTATTTTTCTAAATACATTCAAATATGTATCCGCTCATGAGACAATAACCCTGATAAATGCTTCA
ATAATATTGAAAAAGGAAGAGTATGAGTATTCAACATTTCCGTGTCGCCCTTATTCCCTTTTTTGCGGCA
TTTTGCCTTCCTGTTTTTGCTCACCCAGAAACGCTGGTGAAAGTAAAAGATGCTGAAGATCAGTTGGGTG
CACGAGTGGGTTACATCGAACTGGATCTCAACAGCGGTAAGATCCTTGAGAGTTTTCGCCCCGAAGAACG
TTTTCCAATGATGAGCACTTTTAAAGTTCTGCTATGTGGCGCGGTATTATCCCGTATTGACGCCGGGCAA
GAGCAACTCGGTCGCCGCATACACTATTCTCAGAATGACTTGGTTGAGTACTCACCAGTCACAGAAAAGC
ATCTTACGGATGGCATGACAGTAAGAGAATTATGCAGTGCTGCCATAACCATGAGTGATAACACTGCGGC
CAACTTACTTCTGACAACGATCGGAGGACCGAAGGAGCTAACCGCTTTTTTGCACAACATGGGGGATCAT
GTAACTCGCCTTGATCGTTGGGAACCGGAGCTGAATGAAGCCATACCAAACGACGAGCGTGACACCACGA
TGCCTGTAGCAATGGCAACAACGTTGCGCAAACTATTAACTGGCGAACTACTTACTCTAGCTTCCCGGCA
ACAATTAATAGACTGGATGGAGGCGGATAAAGTTGCAGGACCACTTCTGCGCTCGGCCCTTCCGGCTGGC
TGGTTTATTGCTGATAAATCTGGAGCCGGTGAGCGTGGGTCTCGCGGTATCATTGCAGCACTGGGGCCAG
ATGGTAAGCCCTCCCGTATCGTAGTTATCTACACGACGGGGAGTCAGGCAACTATGGATGAACGAAATAG
ACAGATCGCTGAGATAGGTGCCTCACTGATTAAGCATTGGTAACTGTCAGACCAAGTTTACTCATATATA
CTTTAGATTGATTTAAAACTTCATTTTTAATTTAAAAGGATCTAGGTGAAGATCCTTTTTGATAATCTCA
TGACCAAAATCCCTTAACGTGAGTTTTCGTTCCACTGAGCGTCAGACCCCGTAGAAAAGATCAAAGGATC
TTCTTGAGATCCTTTTTTTCTGCGCGTAATCTGCTGCTTGCAAACAAAAAAACCACCGCTACCAGCGGTG
GTTTGTTTGCCGGATCAAGAGCTACCAACTCTTTTTCCGAAGGTAACTGGCTTCAGCAGAGCGCAGATAC
CAAATACTGTTCTTCTAGTGTAGCCGTAGTTAGGCCACCACTTCAAGAACTCTGTAGCACCGCCTACATA
CCTCGCTCTGCTAATCCTGTTACCAGTGGCTGCTGCCAGTGGCGATAAGTCGTGTCTTACCGGGTTGGAC
TCAAGACGATAGTTACCGGATAAGGCGCAGCGGTCGGGCTGAACGGGGGGTTCGTGCACACAGCCCAGCT
TGGAGCGAACGACCTACACCGAACTGAGATACCTACAGCGTGAGCTATGAGAAAGCGCCACGCTTCCCGA
AGGGAGAAAGGCGGACAGGTATCCGGTAAGCGGCAGGGTCGGAACAGGAGAGCGCACGAGGGAGCTTCCA
GGGGGAAACGCCTGGTATCTTTATAGTCCTGTCGGGTTTCGCCACCTCTGACTTGAGCGTCGATTTTTGT
GATGCTCGTCAGGGGGGCGGAGCCTATGGAAAAACGCCAGCAACGCGGCCTTTTTACGGTTCCTGGCCTT
TTGCTGGCCTTTTGCTCACATGTCCTGCAGGCAGCTGCGCGCTCGCTCGCTCACTGAGGCCGCCCGGGCG
TCGGGCGACCTTTGGTCGCCCGGCCTCAGTGAGCGAGCGAGCGCGCAGAGAGGGAGTGGCCAACTCCATC
ACTAGGGGTTCCTGCGGCCGCACGCGTCTGCAGAGGGCCCTGCGTATGAGTGCAAGTGGGTTTTAGGACC
AGGATGAGGCGGGGTGGGGGTGCCTACCTGACGACCGACCCCGACCCACTGGACAAGCACCCAACCCCCA
TTCCCCAAATTGCGCATCCCCTATCAGAGAGGGGGAGGGGAAACAGGATGCGGCGAGGCGCGTGCGCACT
GCCAGCTTCAGCACCGCGGACAGTGCCTTCGCCCCCGCCTGGCGGCGCGCGCCACCGCCGCCTCAGCACT
GAAGGCGCGCTGACGTCACTCGCCGGTCCCCCGCAAACTCCCCTTCCCGGCCACCTTGGTCGCGTCCGCG
CCGCCGCCGGCCCAGCCGGACCGCACCACGCGAGGCGCGAGATAGGGGGGCACGGGCGCGACCATCTGCG
CTGCGGCGCCGGCGACTCAGCGCTGCCTCAGTC
Features (pLannotate 1.2.2; 14 found; start..end, strand, type, name):
   1460..1484    +  misc_feature   MCS (fragment): pBluescript multiple cloning site
   1484..2072    +  misc_feature   WPRE: woodchuck hepatitis virus posttranscriptional regulatory element
   2104..2580    +  polyA_signal   hGH poly(A) signal: human growth hormone polyadenylation signal
   2620..2760    +  repeat_region  AAV2 ITR: inverted terminal repeat of adeno-associated virus serotype 2 inverted
   2765..2816    -  misc_feature   bom (fragment): basis of mobility region from pBR322
   2835..3290    +  rep_origin     f1 ori (sequence partly withheld): f1 bacteriophage origin of replication; arrow indicates direction of (+) strand synthesis
   3291..3340    -  misc_feature   bom (fragment): basis of mobility region from pBR322
   3442..3477    -  CDS            rop (fragment): Rop protein, which maintains plasmids at low copy number; rop
   3572..3676    +  promoter       AmpR promoter: bla
   3677..4537    +  CDS            AmpR: β-lactamase; bla; confers resistance to ampicillin, carbenicillin, and related antibiotics
   4708..5296    +  rep_origin     ori: high-copy-number ColE1/pMB1/pBR322/pUC origin of replication
   5369..5396    +  repeat_region  AAV2 ITR (fragment): inverted terminal repeat of adeno-associated virus serotype 2 inverted
   5425..5452    +  repeat_region  AAV2 ITR (fragment): inverted terminal repeat of adeno-associated virus serotype 2 inverted
   5523..43      +  promoter       hSyn promoter (across the origin): human synapsin I promoter; confers neuron-specific expression (Kügler et al., 2003)
