[The description below was written by a language model from this plasmid's Addgene catalogue record and pLannotate feature annotations shown in this document.]
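Description:
AiP1051-pAAV-Synapsin promoter-oNigri-WPRE-hGHpA is an AAV transfer plasmid of about 5.9 kb, built for packaging a recombinant AAV genome that expresses oNigri directly, that is, without dependence on another recombinase or driver. It was derived from a pAAV-Synapsin promoter-Cre-WPRE-bGHpA backbone by placing the insert between EcoRI and KpnI sites, both of which were retained. In bacteria it is maintained by a high-copy ColE1/pUC-type origin and selected with ampicillin through the bla gene and its own promoter. An f1 phage origin and small remnants of pBR322 bom and rop sequences are also present in the backbone.

The expression cassette is flanked by AAV2 inverted terminal repeats, which are the cis elements needed for replication and encapsidation of the vector genome. One ITR is annotated in full, while the other is detected only as two short fragments, a common result for these repetitive structures in sequencing-based annotation. Within the ITRs, the human synapsin I promoter confers neuron-specific expression and drives the 1,401 bp synthetic oNigri coding sequence. This insert is not itself annotated in the feature table, but it fits the unannotated interval between the promoter and a short multiple cloning site fragment. Downstream, a WPRE enhances transcript stability and expression, and the human growth hormone polyadenylation signal terminates the message. The record does not describe what oNigri does beyond naming it as a synthetic gene. The stated purpose is production of a direct-expressing oNigri AAV for neuronal delivery.
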