Addgene plasmid #163489: AiP1051-pAAV-Synapsin promoter-oNigri-WPRE-hGHpA
Purpose: Direct-expressing oNigri AAV Virus
Depositing lab: Tanya Daigle & Allen Institute for Brain Science. Depositing organization: Allen Institute.
Backbone
  Vector backbone: pAAV-Synapsin promoter-Cre-WPRE-bGHpA
  Backbone manufacturer: Allen Institute
  Vector type: AAV
Growth in bacteria
  Bacterial resistance: Ampicillin, 100 μg/mL
  Growth temperature: 37°C
  Growth strain: NEB Stable
  Copy number: High Copy
Gene/Insert
  Gene/Insert name: oNigri
  Species: Synthetic
  Insert size (bp): 1401
  Promoter: Synapsin promoter
  Cloning method: Restriction Enzyme; 5′ cloning site EcoRI (not destroyed); 3′ cloning site KpnI (not destroyed)
  Sequencing primers: 5′ CACCACCTGTCAGCTCCTTT; 3′ AAGGGAGATCCGACTCGTCT
Terms and licenses: Academic/Nonprofit Terms; Industry Terms: Not Available to Industry
Depositor comments: Funded by BRAIN initiative.
How to cite: AiP1051-pAAV-Synapsin promoter-oNigri-WPRE-hGHpA was a gift from Tanya Daigle & Allen Institute for Brain Science (Addgene plasmid # 163489 ; http://n2t.net/addgene:163489 ; RRID:Addgene_163489) For viral preps, please replace (Addgene plasmid # 163489) in the above sentence with: (Addgene viral prep # 163489-AAV1)
